Addgene plasmid #61928: pET151-mUCH37 (ISF2)
Purpose: Expression of mUCH37 (ISF2) in E.coli
Depositing lab: Chris Hill. Depositing organization: University of Utah. Publication: Structural Basis for the Activation and Inhibition of the UCH37 Deubiquitylase. VanderLinden RT, Hemmis CW, Schmitt B, Ndoja A, Whitby FG, Robinson H, Cohen RE, Yao T, Hill CP. Mol Cell. 2015 Feb 17. pii: S1097-2765(15)00017-9. doi: 10.1016/j.molcel.2015.01.016. PubMed 25702872.
Backbone
  Vector backbone: pET151-D-TOPO
  Backbone manufacturer: Invitrogen
  Backbone size w/o insert (bp): 5800
  Total vector size (bp): 6800
  Vector type: Bacterial Expression
Growth in bacteria
  Bacterial resistance: Ampicillin, 100 μg/mL
  Growth temperature: 37°C
  Growth strain: DH5alpha
  Copy number: High Copy
Gene/Insert
  Gene/Insert name: UCH37 (M.musculus) (alt name: UCHL5)
  Species: M. musculus (mouse)
  Insert size (bp): 987
  GenBank ID: NM_001159866.1
  Entrez Gene: Uchl5 (a.k.a. 5830413B11Rik, Uch37)
  Promoter: T7
  Tag / fusion protein: 6x HIS (N terminal on backbone)
  Cloning method: TOPO Cloning
  Sequencing primers: 5′ T7; 3′ T7 term
Terms and licenses: Academic/Nonprofit Terms; Industry Terms: Not Available to Industry
How to cite: pET151-mUCH37 (ISF2) was a gift from Chris Hill (Addgene plasmid # 61928 ; http://n2t.net/addgene:61928 ; RRID:Addgene_61928)
