[The description below was written by a language model from this plasmid's Addgene catalogue record.]
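Description:
pET151-mUCH37 (ISF2) is a bacterial expression plasmid built on the commercial pET151-D-TOPO backbone, designed to produce the mouse deubiquitylase UCH37 (also known as UCHL5; gene Uchl5) in E. coli. The backbone is listed at about 5.8 kb and the complete plasmid at about 6.8 kb. It is maintained as a high-copy plasmid under ampicillin selection and is propagated in a standard cloning strain. No feature table accompanies the record, so the origin of replication and other backbone elements are not individually documented.

The insert is a 987 bp Mus musculus UCH37 coding sequence. The "ISF2" in the name presumably denotes isoform 2 of the protein, although the record does not spell this out. It was introduced by TOPO cloning. Transcription is driven by a T7 promoter, which requires an expression host that supplies T7 RNA polymerase, and the listed sequencing primers (T7 forward and T7 terminator reverse) indicate that the open reading frame sits between the T7 promoter and T7 terminator, as is usual for pET vectors. The backbone contributes an N-terminal 6xHis tag fused to the protein, allowing purification by immobilised metal affinity chromatography.

The stated purpose is recombinant expression of mouse UCH37 in E. coli. The associated publication concerns the structural basis for activation and inhibition of this deubiquitylase, so the plasmid fits the production of purified protein for structural and biochemical studies.
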