>Addgene plasmid #61928 | pET151-mUCH37 (ISF2) | addgene partial sequence | sequence record 126527 | T7 5'-TAATACGACTCACTATAGGG-3'
GAATAATTTTGTTTAACTTTAAGAAGGAGATATACATATGCATCATCACCATCACCATGGTAAGCCTATC
CCTAACCCTCTCCTCGGTCTCGATTCTACGGAAAACCTGTATTTTCAGGGAATTGATCCCTTCACCCATA
TGTCGAGCAATGCCGGGGAGTGGTGTCTCATGGAAAGCGACCCCGGGGTCTTCACCGAGCTCATTAAAGG
ATTCGGTTGCCGAGGGGCCCAAGTAGAAGAAATATGGAGCTTAGAACCTGAGAGTTTTGAAAAGCTAAAG
CCAGTTCATGGGTTAATTTTTCTTTTCAAGTGGCAGCCAGGAGAAGAACCTGCTGGCTCTGTGGTTCAGG
ACTCCAGACTTGAAACAATATTTTTTGCCAAGCAGGTAATTAATAATGCTTGTGCCACTCAGGCTATCGT
AAGTGTACTACTGAACTGTACGCATCAAGATGTGCATTTAGGAGAGACATTATCAGAATTTAAAGAATTT
TCCCAAAGTTTTGATGCAGCTATGAAGGGGCTGGCATTGAGTAACTCAGATGTGATTCGACAAGTGCACA
ACAGTTTTGCCAGGCAGCAGATGTTTGAATTTGATACAAAGACACCAGCCAAAGAGGAGGATGCTTTTCA
CTTTGTCAGTTACGTTCCAGTCAATGGGAGGCTGTATGAACTAGATGGGTTAAGAGAAGGCCCAATTGAT
TTAGGTGCATGCAATCAAGATGACTGGATTACTGCAGTGAGGCCAGTAATAGAGAAAAGGATTCAAAAGT
ATAGTGAAGGAGAAATTCGATTTAATTTAATGGCCATTGTA
