>Addgene plasmid #61928 | pET151-mUCH37 (ISF2) | addgene partial sequence | sequence record 126528 | T7term 5'-GCTAGTTATTGCTCAGCGG-3'
TTAGCAGCCGGATCTGAGCTCGCCCTTCGAGGATCCTATTATCACTTAGTTTCCTGAGCTTTCTTTGCAT
TCTGTTTTTCTTTTGCCTTTTCCACAAGTGGAATTAACTGCTGGTGCTCAGCTAAGGTCTTTAACAACTC
CATAATGAAAGGCAAGTAATTATGCTTCCTTCTGATATTTTCAATCTTATATCTCTTTAACTTTTGTACC
TCTTCTTCAATAAGCATCTGGTTTCTGGCAACTTCTGACTGAATAGCACTTAACACGGTACTACCTTGAT
CTGTATCCATGGGTTCCTCTGCAAGTTGTCTTTGTAACTCTGCTATCTTCTGTTCATATATCATTTTTCT
GTCAGATACAATGGCCATTAAATTAAATCGAATTTCTCCTTCACTATACTTTTGAATCCTTTTCTCTATT
ACTGGCCTCACTGCAGTAATCCAGTCATCTTGATTGCATGCACCTAAATCAATTGGGCCTTCTCTTAACC
CATCTAGTTCATACAGCCTCCCATTGACTGGAACGTAACTGACAAAGTGAAAAGCATCCTCCTCTTTGGC
TGGTGTCTTTGTATCAAATTCAAACATCTGCTGCCTGGCAAAACTGTTGTGCACTTGTCGAATCACATCT
GAGTTACTCAATGCCAGCCCCTTCATAGCTGCATCAAAACTTTGGGAAAATTCTTTAAATTCTGATAATG
TCTCTCCTAAATGCACATCTTGATGCGTACAGTTCAGTAGTACACTTACGATAGCCTGAGTGGCACAAGC
ATTATTAATTACCTGCTTGG
