>Addgene plasmid #61928 | pET151-mUCH37 (ISF2) | depositor full sequence | sequence record 126529 | pET151-mUCH37 (ISF2) sequence 1089 bps
ATGCATCATCACCATCACCATGGTAAGCCTATCCCTAACCCTCTCCTCGGTCTCGATTCTACGGAAAACC
TGTATTTTCAGGGAATTGATCCCTTCACCCATATGTCGAGCAATGCCGGGGAGTGGTGTCTCATGGAAAG
CGACCCCGGGGTCTTCACCGAGCTCATTAAAGGATTCGGTTGCCGAGGGGCCCAAGTAGAAGAAATATGG
AGCTTAGAACCTGAGAGTTTTGAAAAGCTAAAGCCAGTTCATGGGTTAATTTTTCTTTTCAAGTGGCAGC
CAGGAGAAGAACCTGCTGGCTCTGTGGTTCAGGACTCCAGACTTGAAACAATATTTTTTGCCAAGCAGGT
AATTAATAATGCTTGTGCCACTCAGGCTATCGTAAGTGTACTACTGAACTGTACGCATCAAGATGTGCAT
TTAGGAGAGACATTATCAGAATTTAAAGAATTTTCCCAAAGTTTTGATGCAGCTATGAAGGGGCTGGCAT
TGAGTAACTCAGATGTGATTCGACAAGTGCACAACAGTTTTGCCAGGCAGCAGATGTTTGAATTTGATAC
AAAGACACCAGCCAAAGAGGAGGATGCTTTTCACTTTGTCAGTTACGTTCCAGTCAATGGGAGGCTGTAT
GAACTAGATGGGTTAAGAGAAGGCCCAATTGATTTAGGTGCATGCAATCAAGATGACTGGATTACTGCAG
TGAGGCCAGTAATAGAGAAAAGGATTCAAAAGTATAGTGAAGGAGAAATTCGATTTAATTTAATGGCCAT
TGTATCTGACAGAAAAATGATATATGAACAGAAGATAGCAGAGTTACAAAGACAACTTGCAGAGGAACCC
ATGGATACAGATCAAGGTAGTACCGTGTTAAGTGCTATTCAGTCAGAAGTTGCCAGAAACCAGATGCTTA
TTGAAGAAGAGGTACAAAAGTTAAAGAGATATAAGATTGAAAATATCAGAAGGAAGCATAATTACTTGCC
TTTCATTATGGAGTTGTTAAAGACCTTAGCTGAGCACCAGCAGTTAATTCCACTTGTGGAAAAGGCAAAA
GAAAAACAGAATGCAAAGAAAGCTCAGGAAACTAAGTGA
